Addgene plasmid #216973: pET26b(modified)-K-Lg
Purpose: Expression of GvpK-Linker-Large BiT
Depositing lab: George Lu. Depositing organization: Rice University. Publication: Elucidating the assembly of gas vesicles by systematic protein-protein interaction analysis. Iburg M, Anderson AP, Wong VT, Anton ED, He A, Lu GJ. EMBO J. 2024 Oct;43(19):4156-4172. doi: 10.1038/s44318-024-00178-2. Epub 2024 Sep 3. PubMed 39227754.
Backbone
  Vector backbone: pET26b
  Vector type: Bacterial Expression
Growth in bacteria
  Bacterial resistance: Spectinomycin, 50 μg/mL
  Growth temperature: 30°C
  Growth strain: DH5alpha
  Copy number: Low Copy
Gene/Insert
  Gene/Insert name: GvpK-Linker-Large BiT
  Species: Synthetic; Priestia megaterium
  Tag / fusion protein: Split Nanoluciferase LargeBiT-FLAG (C terminal on insert)
  Cloning method: Gibson Cloning
Terms and licenses: Academic/Nonprofit Terms; Industry Terms: Not Available to Industry
Depositor comments: Please visit https://www.biorxiv.org/content/10.1101/2023.07.23.550228v1 for bioRxiv preprint.
How to cite: pET26b(modified)-K-Lg was a gift from George Lu (Addgene plasmid # 216973 ; http://n2t.net/addgene:216973 ; RRID:Addgene_216973)
