[The description below was written by a language model from this plasmid's Addgene catalogue record and pLannotate feature annotations shown in this document.]
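Description:
pET26b(modified)-K-Lg is a bacterial expression plasmid of about 6.3 kb built on an altered pET26b backbone for producing a gas vesicle protein fused to one half of a split luciferase. The modification is evident in the annotated sequence. In place of the usual pET26b marker and origin, the plasmid carries an aadA (SmR) gene conferring spectinomycin/streptomycin resistance and a CloDF13 (CDF) origin, detected as two adjacent fragments alongside a short RSF-like fragment. CDF origins are compatible with other common replicons, so the plasmid can be maintained with a second plasmid in the same E. coli cell. The catalogue lists it as low copy. Other backbone elements include an f1 origin, the pBR322 bom site, rop, and small remnants of a tetracycline resistance gene that are not functional markers.

The expression cassette follows the standard pET arrangement: a T7 promoter with an adjacent lac operator, the T7 gene 10 ribosome binding site, the insert, and a T7 terminator, with lacI on the plasmid to keep transcription repressed until IPTG induction in a host supplying T7 RNA polymerase. The insert encodes GvpK from Priestia megaterium joined through a linker to the Large BiT fragment of split NanoLuc, with a C-terminal FLAG tag. The annotation detects the Large BiT portion as a partial Nluc match, whereas the upstream GvpK region and the FLAG tag are not annotated. A short hit to a T7 gene 10B-derived solubility tag just before the terminator is probably residual vector sequence.

The construct is intended for split-luciferase complementation assays. Co-expression with a partner carrying the complementary small fragment restores luminescence when the two proteins associate, which suits the associated study's systematic mapping of protein–protein interactions in gas vesicle assembly.
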