Features (pLannotate 1.2.2; 20 found; start..end, strand, type, name):
     13..441     +  rep_origin     f1 ori (sequence partly withheld): f1 bacteriophage origin of replication; arrow indicates direction of (+) strand synthesis
    494..551     +  promoter       AmpR promoter (fragment): bla
    560..1351    -  CDS            SmR: aminoglycoside adenylyltransferase (Murphy, 1985); aadA; confers resistance to spectinomycin and streptomycin
   1473..1570    +  rep_origin     CloDF13 ori (fragment): Plasmids containing the CloDF13 (CDF) origin of replication can be propagated in E. coli cells that contain additional plasmids with compatible origins.
   1595..2276    +  rep_origin     CloDF13 ori (fragment): Plasmids containing the CloDF13 (CDF) origin of replication can be propagated in E. coli cells that contain additional plasmids with compatible origins.
   2324..2457    +  rep_origin     RSF ori (fragment): Plasmids containing the RSF 1030 origin of replication can be propagated in E. coli cells that contain additional plasmids with compatible origins.
   2462..2601    -  misc_feature   bom: basis of mobility region from pBR322
   2703..2894    -  CDS            rop: Rop protein, which maintains plasmids at low copy number; rop
   2911..3291    +  CDS            YPB1_ECOLX: Protein predicted: Swiss-Prot protein existence level 4. From Escherichia coli.
   3363..3654    -  CDS            TcR (fragment): tetracycline efflux protein; tet; confers resistance to tetracycline
   3669..3690    -  protein_bind   CAP binding site: CAP binding activates transcription in the presence of cAMP. E. coli catabolite activator protein
   3703..4785    -  CDS            lacI: lac repressor; lacI; The lac repressor binds to the lac operator to inhibit transcription in E. coli. This inhibition can be relieved by adding lactose or isopropyl-β-D-thiogalactopyranoside (IPTG).
   4786..4863    -  promoter       lacI promoter: lacI
   4871..5150    -  CDS            TcR (fragment): tetracycline efflux protein; tet; confers resistance to tetracycline
   5172..5190    +  promoter       T7 promoter: promoter for bacteriophage T7 RNA polymerase
   5191..5215    +  protein_bind   lac operator: The lac repressor binds to the lac operator to inhibit transcription in E. coli. This inhibition can be relieved by adding lactose or isopropyl-β-D-thiogalactopyranoside (IPTG). lac repressor encoded by lacI
   5230..5252    +  RBS            RBS: efficient ribosome binding site from bacteriophage T7 gene 10 (Olins and Rangwala, 1989)
   5596..6067    +  CDS            Nluc (fragment): NanoLuc® luciferase human codon-optimized
   6132..6181    +  CDS            SET1 (fragment): solubility-enhancement tag derived from T7 phage gene 10B
   6189..6236    +  terminator     T7 terminator: transcription terminator for bacteriophage T7 RNA polymerase
>Addgene plasmid #216973 | pET26b(modified)-K-Lg | addgene full sequence | sequence record 444929 | Addgene NGS Result
TTGGCGAATGGG
[124 nt withheld, positions 13-136]
C
[91 nt withheld, positions 138-228]
A
[49 nt withheld, positions 230-278]
CCTTTGACGTTGGAGTCCACGTTCTTT
[37 nt withheld, positions 306-342]
ACCCTATCTCGGTCTATTCTTTTGATTTATAAGGGATTTTGCCGATTTCGGCCTATTGGTTAAAAAATGA
GCTGATTTAACAAAAATTTAACGCGAATTTTAACAAAATATTAACGCTTACAATTTAGGTGGCACTTTTC
GGGGAAATGTGCGCGGAACCCCTATTTGTTTATTTTTCTAAATACATTCAAATATGTATCCGCTCATGAA
TTAATTCTTATTTGCCGACTACCTTGGTGATCTCGCCTTTCACGTAGTGGACAAATTCTTCCAACTGATC
TGCGCGCGAGGCCAAGCGATCTTCTTCTTGTCCAAGATAAGCCTGTCTAGCTTCAAGTATGACGGGCTGA
TACTGGGCCGGCAGGCGCTCCATTGCCCAGTCGGCAGCGACATCCTTCGGCGCGATTTTGCCGGTTACTG
CGCTGTACCAAATGCGGGACAACGTAAGCACTACATTTCGCTCATCGCCAGCCCAGTCGGGCGGCGAGTT
CCATAGCGTTAAGGTTTCATTTAGCGCCTCAAATAGATCCTGTTCAGGAACCGGATCAAAGAGTTCCTCC
GCCGCTGGACCTACCAAGGCAACGCTATGTTCTCTTGCTTTTGTCAGCAAGATAGCCAGATCAATGTCGA
TCGTGGCTGGCTCGAAGATACCTGCAAGAATGTCATTGCGCTGCCATTCTCCAAATTGCAGTTCGCGCTT
AGCTGGATAACGCCACGGAATGATGTCGTCGTGCACAACAATGGTGACTTCTACAGCGCGGAGAATCTCG
CTCTCTCCAGGGGAAGCCGAAGTTTCCAAAAGGTCGTTGATCAAAGCTCGCCGCGTTGTTTCATCAAGCC
TTACGGTCACCGTAACCAGCAAATCAATATCACTGTGTGGCTTCAGGCCGCCATCCACTGCGGAGCCGTA
CAAATGTACGGCCAGCAACGTCGGTTCGAGATGGCGCTCGATGACGCCAACTACCTCTGATAGTTGAGTC
GATACTTCGGCGATCACCGCTTCCCTCATAACACCCCTTGTATTACTGTTTATGTAAGCAGACAGTTTTA
TTGTTCATGACCAAAATCCCTTAACGTGAGTTTTCGTTCCACTGAGCGTCAGACCCCGTAGAAAAGATCA
AAGGATCTTCGATCAAAGGATCTTCTTGAGATCCTTTTTTTCTGCGCGTAATCTTTTGCCCTGTAAACGA
AAAAACCACCTGGGGAGGTGGTTTGATCGAAGGTTAAGCAGTTCCCCAACTGACTTAACCTTCGAAAAAA
CCACCTGGGGAGGTGGTTTGATCGAAGGTTAAGTCAGTTGGGGAACTGCTTAACCGTGGTAACTGGCTTT
CGCAGAGCACAGCAACCAAATCTGTCCTTCCAGTGTAGCCGGACTTTGGCGCACACTTCAAGAGCAACCG
CGTGTTTAGCTAAACAAATCCTCTGCGAACTCCCAGTTACCAATGGCTGCTGCCAGTGGCGTTTTACCGT
GCTTTTCCGGGTTGGACTCAAGTGAACAGTTACCGGATAAGGCGCAGCAGTCGGGCTGAACGGGGAGTTC
TTGCTTACAGCCCAGCTTGGAGCGAACGACCTACACCGAGCCGAGATACCAGTGTGTGAGCTATGAGAAA
GCGCCACACTTCCCGTAAGGGAGAAAGGCGGAACAGGTATCCGGTAAACGGCAGGGTCGGAACAGGAGAG
CGCAAGAGGGAGCGACCCGCCGGAAACGGTGGGGATCTTTAAGTCCTGTCGGGTTTCGCCCGTACTGTCA
GATTCATGGTTGAGCCTCACGGCTCCCACAGATGCACCGGAAAAGCGTCTGTTTATGTGAACTCTGGCAG
GAGGGCGGAGCCTATGGAAAAACGCCACCGGCGCGGCCCTGCTGTTTTGCCTCACATGTTAGTCCCCTGC
TTATCCACGGAATCTGTGGGTAACTTTGTATGTGTCCGCAGCGCAACGCCAGCAACGCGGCCTTTTTACG
GTTCCTGGCCTTTTGCTGGCCTTTTGCTCACATGTTCTTTCCTGCGTTATCCCCTGATTCTGTGGATAAC
CGTATTACCGCCTTTGAGTGAGCTGATACCGCTCGCCGCAGCCGAACGACCGAGCGCAGCGAGTCAGTGA
GCGAGGAAGCGGAAGAGCGCCTGATGCGGTATTTTCTCCTTACGCATCTGTGCGGTATTTCACACCGCAA
TGGTGCACTCTCAGTACAATCTGCTCTGATGCCGCATAGTTAAGCCAGTATACACTCCGCTATCGCTACG
TGACTGGGTCATGGCTGCGCCCCGACACCCGCCAACACCCGCTGACGCGCCCTGACGGGCTTGTCTGCTC
CCGGCATCCGCTTACAGACAAGCTGTGACCGTCTCCGGGAGCTGCATGTGTCAGAGGTTTTCACCGTCAT
CACCGAAACGCGCGAGGCAGCTGCGGTAAAGCTCATCAGCGTGGTCGTGAAGCGATTCACAGATGTCTGC
CTGTTCATCCGCGTCCAGCTCGTTGAGTTTCTCCAGAAGCGTTAATGTCTGGCTTCTGATAAAGCGGGCC
ATGTTAAGGGCGGTTTTTTCCTGTTTGGTCACTGATGCCTCCGTGTAAGGGGGATTTCTGTTCATGGGGG
TAATGATACCGATGAAACGAGAGAGGATGCTCACGATACGGGTTACTGATGATGAACATGCCCGGTTACT
GGAACGTTGTGAGGGTAAACAACTGGCGGTATGGATGCGGCGGGACCAGAGAAAAATCACTCAGGGTCAA
TGCCAGCGCTTCGTTAATACAGATGTAGGTGTTCCACAGGGTAGCCAGCAGCATCCTGCGATGCAGATCC
GGAACATAATGGTGCAGGGCGCTGACTTCCGCGTTTCCAGACTTTACGAAACACGGAAACCGAAGACCAT
TCATGTTGTTGCTCAGGTCGCAGACGTTTTGCAGCAGCAGTCGCTTCACGTTCGCTCGCGTATCGGTGAT
TCATTCTGCTAACCAGTAAGGCAACCCCGCCAGCCTAGCCGGGTCCTCAACGACAGGAGCACGATCATGC
GCACCCGTGGGGCCGCCATGCCGGCGATAATGGCCTGCTTCTCGCCGAAACGTTTGGTGGCGGGACCAGT
GACGAAGGCTTGAGCGAGGGCGTGCAAGATTCCGAATACCGCAAGCGACAGGCCGATCATCGTCGCGCTC
CAGCGAAAGCGGTCCTCGCCGAAAATGACCCAGAGCGCTGCCGGCACCTGTCCTACGAGTTGCATGATAA
AGAAGACAGTCATAAGTGCGGCGACGATAGTCATGCCCCGCGCCCACCGGAAGGAGCTGACTGGGTTGAA
GGCTCTCAAGGGCATCGGTCGAGATCCCGGTGCCTAATGAGTGAGCTAACTTACATTAATTGCGTTGCGC
TCACTGCCCGCTTTCCAGTCGGGAAACCTGTCGTGCCAGCTGCATTAATGAATCGGCCAACGCGCGGGGA
GAGGCGGTTTGCGTATTGGGCGCCAGGGTGGTTTTTCTTTTCACCAGTGAGACGGGCAACAGCTGATTGC
CCTTCACCGCCTGGCCCTGAGAGAGTTGCAGCAAGCGGTCCACGCTGGTTTGCCCCAGCAGGCGAAAATC
CTGTTTGATGGTGGTTAACGGCGGGATATAACATGAGCTGTCTTCGGTATCGTCGTATCCCACTACCGAG
ATATCCGCACCAACGCGCAGCCCGGACTCGGTAATGGCGCGCATTGCGCCCAGCGCCATCTGATCGTTGG
CAACCAGCATCGCAGTGGGAACGATGCCCTCATTCAGCATTTGCATGGTTTGTTGAAAACCGGACATGGC
ACTCCAGTCGCCTTCCCGTTCCGCTATCGGCTGAATTTGATTGCGAGTGAGATATTTATGCCAGCCAGCC
AGACGCAGACGCGCCGAGACAGAACTTAATGGGCCCGCTAACAGCGCGATTTGCTGGTGACCCAATGCGA
CCAGATGCTCCACGCCCAGTCGCGTACCGTCTTCATGGGAGAAAATAATACTGTTGATGGGTGTCTGGTC
AGAGACATCAAGAAATAACGCCGGAACATTAGTGCAGGCAGCTTCCACAGCAATGGCATCCTGGTCATCC
AGCGGATAGTTAATGATCAGCCCACTGACGCGTTGCGCGAGAAGATTGTGCACCGCCGCTTTACAGGCTT
CGACGCCGCTTCGTTCTACCATCGACACCACCACGCTGGCACCCAGTTGATCGGCGCGAGATTTAATCGC
CGCGACAATTTGCGACGGCGCGTGCAGGGCCAGACTGGAGGTGGCAACGCCAATCAGCAACGACTGTTTG
CCCGCCAGTTGTTGTGCCACGCGGTTGGGAATGTAATTCAGCTCCGCCATCGCCGCTTCCACTTTTTCCC
GCGTTTTCGCAGAAACGTGGCTGGCCTGGTTCACCACGCGGGAAACGGTCTGATAAGAGACACCGGCATA
CTCTGCGACATCGTATAACGTTACTGGTTTCACATTCACCACCCTGAATTGACTCTCTTCCGGGCGCTAT
CATGCCATACCGCGAAAGGTTTTGCGCCATTCGATGGTGTCCGGGATCTCGACGCTCTCCCTTATGCGAC
TCCTGCATTAGGAAGCAGCCCAGTAGTAGGTTGAGGCCGTTGAGCACCGCCGCCGCAAGGAATGGTGCAT
GCAAGGAGATGGCGCCCAACAGTCCCCCGGCCACGGGGCCTGCCACCATACCCACGCCGAAACAAGCGCT
CATGAGCCCGAAGTGGCGAGCCCGATCTTCCCCATCGGTGATGTCGGCGATATAGGCGCCAGCAACCGCA
CCTGTGGCGCCGGTGATGCCGGCCACGATGCGTCCGGCGTAGAGGATCGAGATCTCGATCCCGCGAAATT
AATACGACTCACTATAGGGGAATTGTGAGCGGATAACAATTCCCCTCTAGAAATAATTTTGTTTAACTTT
AAGAAGGAGATATACATATGCAACCGGTCAGCCAAGCAAATGGACGAATCCACTTGGATCCTGATCAAGC
TGAACAAGGCTTAGCGCAGCTTGTGATGACAGTTATTGAGCTATTGAGGCAAATCGTTGAACGTCATGCC
ATGAGGCGGGTGGAGGGTGGAACGTTGACGGACGAACAAATTGAAAACTTAGGAATTGCACTAATGAACT
TAGAAGAAAAAATGGACGAGTTGAAAGAGGTGTTCGGTCTGGATGCAGAAGATTTAAATATTGATCTTGG
ACCGCTAGGCAGCCTGCTTGTTTCTCAAGGCAGTTCAGGTGGTGGCGGGAGCGGAGGTGGAGGCTCGAGC
GGTGTCTTCACACTCGAAGATTTCGTTGGGGACTGGGAACAGACAGCCGCCTACAACCTGGACCAAGTCC
TTGAACAGGGAGGTGTGTCCAGTTTGCTGCAGAATCTCGCCGTGTCCGTAACTCCGATCCAAAGGATTGT
CCGGAGCGGTGAAAATGCCCTGAAGATCGACATCCATGTCATCATCCCGTATGAAGGTCTGAGCGCCGAC
CAAATGGCCCAGATCGAAGAGGTGTTTAAGGTGGTGTACCCTGTGGATGATCATCACTTTAAGGTGATCC
TGCCCTATGGCACACTGGTAATCGACGGGGTTACGCCGAACATGCTGAACTATTTCGGACGGCCGTATGA
AGGCATCGCCGTGTTCGACGGCAAAAAGATCACTGTAACAGGGACCCTGTGGAACGGCAACAAAATTATC
GACGAGCGCCTGATCACCCCCGACGGCTCCATGCTGTTCCGAGTAACCATCAACGATTATAAAGATGATG
ATGATAAAAGCTGAGGCTGTTTTGGCGGATGAGAGAAGATTGAGATCCGGCTGCTAACAAAGCCCGAAAG
GAAGCTGAGTTGGCTGCTGCCACCGCTGAGCAATAACTAGCATAACCCCTTGGGGCCTCTAAACGGGTCT
TGAGGGGTTTTTTGCTGAAAGGAGGAACTATATCCGGA
